>Addgene plasmid #40850 | pAS-15 (mm15-21) | addgene partial sequence | sequence record 70044 | EGFP-C 5'-CATGGTCCTGCTGGAGTTCGTG-3'
ACGAGCTGTACAAGTAAAGCGGCCGCGACTCTAGATAACCCGAACCTACTACCTCATCTAGATCATAATC
AGCCATACCACATTTGTAGAGGTTTTACTTGCTTTAAAAAACCTCCCACACCTCCCCCTGAACCTGAAAC
ATAAAATGAATGCAATTGTTGTTGTTAACTTGTTTATTGCAGCTTATAATGGTTACAAGGGTGGGCGCGC
CGACCCAGCTTTCTTGTACAAAGTTGGCATTATAAGAAAGCATTGCTTATCAATTTGTTGCAACGAACAG
GTCACTATCAGTCAAAATAAAATCATTATTTGCCATCCAGCTGATATCCCCTATAGTGAGTCGTATTACA
TGGTCATAGCTGTTTCCTGGCAGCTCTGGCCCGTGTCTCAAAATCTCTGATGTTACATTGCACAAGATAA
AAATATATCATCATGAACAATAAAACTGTCTGCTTACATAAACAGTAATACAAGGGGTGTTATGAGCCAT
ATTCAACGGGAAACGTCGAGGCCGCGATTAAATTCCAACATGGATGCTGATTTATATGGGTATAAATGGG
CTCGCGATAATGTCGGGCAATCAGGTGCGACAATCTATCGCTTGTATGGGAAGCCCGATGCGCCAGAGTT
GTTTCTGAAACATGGCAAAGGTAGCGTTGCCAATGATGTTACAGATGAGATGGTCAGACTAAACTGGCTG
ACGGAATTTATGCCTCTTCCGACCATCAAGCATTTTATCCGTACTCCTGATGATGCATGGTTACTCACCA
CTGCGATCCCCGGAAAAACAGCATTCCAGGTATTAGAAGAATATCCTGATTCAGGTGAAAATATTGTTGA
TGCGCTGGCAGTGT
