[The description below was written by a language model from this plasmid's Addgene catalogue record.]
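Description:
pAS-15 (mm15-21) is a small (about 3.5 kb) Gateway entry-type plasmid built on pENTR/D-EGFP, a lab-made backbone in which the EGFP coding sequence and its downstream multiple cloning site from pEGFP-N1 were placed into pENTR/D-TOPO by directional TOPO cloning. It is propagated in E. coli as a high-copy plasmid under kanamycin selection. The record classifies it as an insect expression vector and miRNA reporter. It lists Actin5C as the promoter, but the stated backbone is an entry vector and no feature table is provided. Whether the promoter is physically present in this plasmid, or is supplied only after Gateway recombination into a fly expression destination vector, therefore cannot be confirmed from the record.

The payload is an EGFP reporter whose 3′ UTR carries a short synthetic target site for the Drosophila melanogaster microRNA let-7, inserted as annealed oligonucleotides into the XbaI site downstream of EGFP. The "mm15-21" designation indicates a variant of the let-7 complementary site, which by its name is mismatched at positions 15 to 21 of the small RNA. This leaves pairing with the 5′ portion of let-7 intact while disrupting pairing with its 3′ end. The EGFP "tag" in the catalogue simply reflects the reporter lying upstream of the target site, not a protein fusion.

The stated purpose is to provide target RNAs for defining how much complementarity between a small silencing RNA and its target is needed to trigger tailing and degradation (trimming) of the small RNA in vitro. The construct appears to be one member of a series of targets with differing mismatch patterns.
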