Addgene plasmid #40850: pAS-15 (mm15-21)
Purpose: Target RNAs used to determine complementarity requirements for in vitro tailing and degradation
Depositing lab: Phillip Zamore. Depositing organization: University of Massachusetts, Worcester. Publication: Target RNA-directed trimming and tailing of small silencing RNAs. Ameres SL, Horwich MD, Hung JH, Xu J, Ghildiyal M, Weng Z, Zamore PD. Science. 2010 Jun 18;328(5985):1534-9. 10.1126/science.1187058 PubMed 20558712.
Backbone
  Vector backbone: pENTR/D-EGFP
  Backbone manufacturer: Zamore lab
  Total vector size (bp): 3549
  Modifications to backbone: A DNA fragment encoding EGFP together with the downstream multiple cloning site was amplified from pEGFP-N1 (Clontech, Mountain View, CA, USA) and inserted into pENTR/D-TOPO (Invitrogen, Carlsbad, CA, USA) using the pENTR Directional TOPO Cloning Kit (Invitrogen) to generate pENTR/D-EGFP.
  Vector type: Insect Expression ; miRNA reporter
Growth in bacteria
  Bacterial resistance: Kanamycin, 50 μg/mL
  Growth temperature: 37°C
  Growth strain: DH5alpha
  Copy number: High Copy
Gene/Insert
  Gene/Insert name: let-7–mm15-21
  Species: D. melanogaster (fly)
  Promoter: Actin5C
  Tag / fusion protein: EGFP (N terminal on insert)
  Cloning method: Gateway Cloning
  Sequencing primers: 5′ EGFP-C
Terms and licenses: Academic/Nonprofit Terms; Industry Terms: Not Available to Industry
Depositor comments: The let-7 mm15-21 complimentary sequence was inserted in the XbaI site in the 3'UTR of EGFP using the following oligos: s: CTAGATAACCCGAACCTACTACCTCAT as: CTAGATGAGGTAGTAGGTTCGGGTTAT
How to cite: pAS-15 (mm15-21) was a gift from Phillip Zamore (Addgene plasmid # 40850 ; http://n2t.net/addgene:40850 ; RRID:Addgene_40850)
